Addgene plasmid #87390: p426_Cas9_gRNA-SAP155c
Purpose: All-in-one CRISPR plasmid for integrating, deleting, or replacing a gene in S. cerevisiae. High-copy, URA3 plasmid contains human codon-optimized Cas9 and a guide RNA targeting SAP155c sequence ATGAAAGACAACTATAGGGC in yeast chromosome 6
Depositing lab: Aindrila Mukhopadhyay. Depositing organization: Lawrence Berkeley National Laboratory. Publication: A Cas9-based toolkit to program gene expression in Saccharomyces cerevisiae. Reider Apel A, d'Espaux L, Wehrs M, Sachs D, Li RA, Tong GJ, Garber M, Nnadi O, Zhuang W, Hillson NJ, Keasling JD, Mukhopadhyay A. Nucleic Acids Res. 2017 Jan 9;45(1):496-508. doi: 10.1093/nar/gkw1023. Epub 2016 Nov 28. PubMed 27899650.
Backbone
  Vector backbone: p426
  Vector type: CRISPR
  Selectable markers: URA3
Growth in bacteria
  Bacterial resistance: Ampicillin, 100 μg/mL
  Growth temperature: 37°C
  Growth strain: DH5alpha
  Copy number: High Copy
Gene/Insert
  Gene/Insert name: Human Optimized S. pyogenes Cas9 and guide RNA targeting SAP155c
  gRNA/shRNA sequence: ATGAAAGACAACTATAGGGC
  Species: S. cerevisiae (budding yeast)
  Promoter: ADH1, pTyrosine
  Cloning method: Gibson Cloning
  Sequencing primers: 5′ M13 Rev
Terms and licenses: Academic/Nonprofit Terms; Industry Terms: Not Available to Industry
How to cite: p426_Cas9_gRNA-SAP155c was a gift from Aindrila Mukhopadhyay (Addgene plasmid # 87390 ; http://n2t.net/addgene:87390 ; RRID:Addgene_87390)
