[The description below was written by a language model from this plasmid's Addgene catalogue record, the feature table of its GenBank file and pLannotate feature annotations shown in this document.]
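Description:
p426_Cas9_gRNA-SAP155c is an all-in-one CRISPR/Cas9 plasmid for genome engineering in Saccharomyces cerevisiae, built on the p426 yeast–E. coli shuttle backbone. In yeast it replicates at high copy from the 2μ origin and is selected through the URA3 auxotrophic marker. Because URA3 can be counterselected with 5-fluoroorotic acid, the plasmid can be removed once editing is complete. In E. coli it is maintained by a high-copy ColE1/pUC-type origin with ampicillin resistance (bla). Backbone remnants include an f1 origin, lac promoter/operator sequences and flanking T3 and T7 promoters. The depositor's map is about 11.1 kb. The repository's sequencing result is a few bases shorter but shows the same feature order.

The payload consists of two expression units placed in tandem. The guide RNA cassette is driven by a tyrosine tRNA promoter, followed by a delta ribozyme that self-cleaves to release a defined 5′ end on the guide. After this come the spacer region, the S. pyogenes gRNA scaffold and the SNR52 terminator. The guide targets the SAP155c site on yeast chromosome 6. A feature labelled cutSAP155c is annotated just upstream of the cassette, next to the M13 reverse primer site. Downstream, the ADH1 promoter drives a human codon-optimized S. pyogenes Cas9 with a C-terminal SV40 nuclear localization signal, terminated by the CYC1 terminator.

The plasmid belongs to a Cas9-based toolkit for programming gene expression in yeast. Cas9 cleavage at the SAP155c locus is used to integrate, delete or replace a gene at that site; the record does not describe a repair template on the plasmid.
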