LOCUS       Exported 11117 bp ds-DNA circular SYN 06-APR-2017
DEFINITION  synthetic circular DNA
ACCESSION   p426_Cas9_gRNA-SAP155c
VERSION     .
KEYWORDS    87390.JBEI-14272new (1)
SOURCE      synthetic DNA construct
  ORGANISM  synthetic DNA construct
REFERENCE   1 (bases 1 to 11117)
  AUTHORS   .
  TITLE     Direct Submission
  JOURNAL   Exported Thursday, Apr 6, 2017 from SnapGene 3.3.3
            http://www.snapgene.com
FEATURES             Location/Qualifiers
     source          1..11117
                     /organism="synthetic DNA construct"
                     /mol_type="other DNA"
     source          3991..4695
                     /organism="synthetic DNA construct"
                     /mol_type="other DNA"
                     /note="synthetic DNA construct"
     source          3991..4695
                     /organism="synthetic DNA construct"
                     /mol_type="other DNA"
                     /note="synthetic DNA construct"
     source          4697..8856
                     /organism="synthetic DNA construct"
                     /mol_type="other DNA"
                     /note="synthetic DNA construct"
     rep_origin      69..1411
                     /note="2u ori"
                     /note="2u ori yeast 2u plasmid origin of replication"
     protein_bind    401..448
                     /bound_moiety="FLP recombinase from the Saccharomyces
                     cerevisiae 2u plasmid"
                     /note="FRT"
                     /note="FRT FLP-mediated recombination occurs in the 8-bp
                     core sequence TCTAGAAA (Turan and Bode, 2011)."
     promoter        1438..1542
                     /gene="bla"
                     /note="bla"
                     /note="AmpR promoter"
     CDS             1543..2403
                     /codon_start=1
                     /gene="bla"
                     /product="beta-lactamase"
                     /note="bla"
                     /note="confers resistance to ampicillin, carbenicillin, and
                     related antibiotics AmpR"
                     /translation="MSIQHFRVALIPFFAAFCLPVFAHPETLVKVKDAEDQLGARVGYI
                     ELDLNSGKILESFRPEERFPMMSTFKVLLCGAVLSRIDAGQEQLGRRIHYSQNDLVEYS
                     PVTEKHLTDGMTVRELCSAAITMSDNTAANLLLTTIGGPKELTAFLHNMGDHVTRLDRW
                     EPELNEAIPNDERDTTMPVAMATTLRKLLTGELLTLASRQQLIDWMEADKVAGPLLRSA
                     LPAGWFIADKSGAGERGSRGIIAALGPDGKPSRIVVIYTTGSQATMDERNRQIAEIGAS
                     LIKHW"
     rep_origin      2574..3162
                     /direction=RIGHT
                     /note="ori"
                     /note="high-copy-number ColE1/pMB1/pBR322/pUC origin of
                     replication ori"
     promoter        3486..3516
                     /note="lac promoter"
                     /note="lac promoter promoter for the E. coli lac operon"
     protein_bind    3524..3540
                     /bound_moiety="lac repressor encoded by lacI"
                     /note="lac operator"
                     /note="The lac repressor binds to the lac operator to
                     inhibit transcription in E. coli. This inhibition can be
                     relieved by adding lactose or
                     isopropyl-beta-D-thiogalactopyranoside (IPTG). lac
                     operator"
     primer_bind     3548..3564
                     /note="M13 rev"
                     /note="M13 rev common sequencing primer, one of multiple
                     similar variants"
     misc_feature    3565..3584
                     /note="cutSAP155c"
     promoter        3585..3603
                     /note="T3 promoter"
                     /note="promoter for bacteriophage T3 RNA polymerase T3
                     promoter"
     promoter        3621..3737
                     /note="pTyrosine(1)"
                     /note="Tyrosine tRNA promoter pTyrosine"
     misc_feature    3738..3809
                     /note="delta ribozyme"
                     /note="Hepatitis C delta Ribozyme"
     misc_RNA        3830..3905
                     /note="gRNA scaffold"
                     /note="gRNA scaffold guide RNA scaffold for the CRISPR/Cas9
                     system"
     misc_feature    3910..3984
                     /note="snr52T"
                     /note="SNR52 terminator"
     promoter        3991..4695
                     /gene="S. cerevisiae ADH1"
                     /note="S. cerevisiae ADH1"
                     /note="promoter for alcohol dehydrogenase 1 ADH1 promoter"
     CDS             4705..8844
                     /codon_start=1
                     /product="Streptococcus pyogenes Cas9 Gene (codon optimized
                     for expression in human cells)"
                     /note="Cas9_hCO"
                     /translation="MDKKYSIGLDIGTNSVGWAVITDEYKVPSKKFKVLGNTDRHSIKK
                     NLIGALLFDSGETAEATRLKRTARRRYTRRKNRICYLQEIFSNEMAKVDDSFFHRLEES
                     FLVEEDKKHERHPIFGNIVDEVAYHEKYPTIYHLRKKLVDSTDKADLRLIYLALAHMIK
                     FRGHFLIEGDLNPDNSDVDKLFIQLVQTYNQLFEENPINASGVDAKAILSARLSKSRRL
                     ENLIAQLPGEKKNGLFGNLIALSLGLTPNFKSNFDLAEDAKLQLSKDTYDDDLDNLLAQ
                     IGDQYADLFLAAKNLSDAILLSDILRVNTEITKAPLSASMIKRYDEHHQDLTLLKALVR
                     QQLPEKYKEIFFDQSKNGYAGYIDGGASQEEFYKFIKPILEKMDGTEELLVKLNREDLL
                     RKQRTFDNGSIPHQIHLGELHAILRRQEDFYPFLKDNREKIEKILTFRIPYYVGPLARG
                     NSRFAWMTRKSEETITPWNFEEVVDKGASAQSFIERMTNFDKNLPNEKVLPKHSLLYEY
                     FTVYNELTKVKYVTEGMRKPAFLSGEQKKAIVDLLFKTNRKVTVKQLKEDYFKKIECFD
                     SVEISGVEDRFNASLGTYHDLLKIIKDKDFLDNEENEDILEDIVLTLTLFEDREMIEER
                     LKTYAHLFDDKVMKQLKRRRYTGWGRLSRKLINGIRDKQSGKTILDFLKSDGFANRNFM
                     QLIHDDSLTFKEDIQKAQVSGQGDSLHEHIANLAGSPAIKKGILQTVKVVDELVKVMGR
                     HKPENIVIEMARENQTTQKGQKNSRERMKRIEEGIKELGSQILKEHPVENTQLQNEKLY
                     LYYLQNGRDMYVDQELDINRLSDYDVDHIVPQSFLKDDSIDNKVLTRSDKNRGKSDNVP
                     SEEVVKKMKNYWRQLLNAKLITQRKFDNLTKAERGGLSELDKAGFIKRQLVETRQITKH
                     VAQILDSRMNTKYDENDKLIREVKVITLKSKLVSDFRKDFQFYKVREINNYHHAHDAYL
                     NAVVGTALIKKYPKLESEFVYGDYKVYDVRKMIAKSEQEIGKATAKYFFYSNIMNFFKT
                     EITLANGEIRKRPLIETNGETGEIVWDKGRDFATVRKVLSMPQVNIVKKTEVQTGGFSK
                     ESILPKRNSDKLIARKKDWDPKKYGGFDSPTVAYSVLVVAKVEKGKSKKLKSVKELLGI
                     TIMERSSFEKNPIDFLEAKGYKEVKKDLIIKLPKYSLFELENGRKRMLASAGELQKGNE
                     LALPSKYVNFLYLASHYEKLKGSPEDNEQKQLFVEQHKHYLDEIIEQISEFSKRVILAD
                     ANLDKVLSAYNKHRDKPIREQAENIIHLFTLTNLGAPAAFKYFDTTIDRKRYTSTKEVL
                     DATLIHQSITGLYETRIDLSQLGGDSRADPKKKRKV"
     CDS             7292..7303
                     /codon_start=1
                     /product="Factor Xa recognition and cleavage site"
                     /note="Factor Xa site"
                     /translation="IEGR"
     CDS             8821..8841
                     /codon_start=1
                     /product="nuclear localization signal of SV40 large T
                     antigen"
                     /note="SV40 NLS"
                     /translation="PKKKRKV"
     terminator      8857..9104
                     /gene="S. cerevisiae CYC1"
                     /note="S. cerevisiae CYC1"
                     /note="CYC1 terminator transcription terminator for CYC1"
     promoter        complement(9123..9141)
                     /note="T7 promoter"
                     /note="T7 promoter promoter for bacteriophage T7 RNA
                     polymerase"
     rep_origin      9312..9767
                     /direction=RIGHT
                     /note="f1 ori"
                     /note="f1 ori f1 bacteriophage origin of replication; arrow
                     indicates direction of (+) strand synthesis"
     CDS             complement(9898..10701)
                     /codon_start=1
                     /gene="S. cerevisiae URA3"
                     /product="orotidine-5'-phosphate decarboxylase, required
                     for uracil biosynthesis"
                     /note="S. cerevisiae URA3"
                     /note="yeast auxotrophic marker, counterselectable with
                     5-fluoroorotic acid (5-FOA) URA3"
                     /translation="MSKATYKERAATHPSPVAAKLFNIMHEKQTNLCASLDVRTTKELL
                     ELVEALGPKICLLKTHVDILTDFSMEGTVKPLKALSAKYNFLLFEDRKFADIGNTVKLQ
                     YSAGVYRIAEWADITNAHGVVGPGIVSGLKQAAEEVTKEPRGLLMLAELSCKGSLSTGE
                     YTKGTVDIAKSDKDFVIGFIAQRDMGGRDEGYDWLIMTPGVGLDDKGDALGQQYRTVDD
                     VVSTGSDIIIVGRGLFAKGRDAKVEGERYRKAGWEAYLRRCGQQN"
     promoter        complement(10702..10917)
                     /gene="S. cerevisiae URA3"
                     /note="S. cerevisiae URA3"
                     /note="URA3 promoter"
ORIGIN
        1 gacgaaaggg cctcgtgata cgcctatttt tataggttaa tgtcatgata ataatggttt
       61 cttagtatga tccaatatca aaggaaatga tagcattgaa ggatgagact aatccaattg
      121 aggagtggca gcatatagaa cagctaaagg gtagtgctga aggaagcata cgataccccg
      181 catggaatgg gataatatca caggaggtac tagactacct ttcatcctac ataaatagac
      241 gcatataagt acgcatttaa gcataaacac gcactatgcc gttcttctca tgtatatata
      301 tatacaggca acacgcagat ataggtgcga cgtgaacagt gagctgtatg tgcgcagctc
      361 gcgttgcatt ttcggaagcg ctcgttttcg gaaacgcttt gaagttccta ttccgaagtt
      421 cctattctct agaaagtata ggaacttcag agcgcttttg aaaaccaaaa gcgctctgaa
      481 gacgcacttt caaaaaacca aaaacgcacc ggactgtaac gagctactaa aatattgcga
      541 ataccgcttc cacaaacatt gctcaaaagt atctctttgc tatatatctc tgtgctatat
      601 ccctatataa cctacccatc cacctttcgc tccttgaact tgcatctaaa ctcgacctct
      661 acatttttta tgtttatctc tagtattact ctttagacaa aaaaattgta gtaagaacta
      721 ttcatagagt gaatcgaaaa caatacgaaa atgtaaacat ttcctatacg tagtatatag
      781 agacaaaata gaagaaaccg ttcataattt tctgaccaat gaagaatcat caacgctatc
      841 actttctgtt cacaaagtat gcgcaatcca catcggtata gaatataatc ggggatgcct
      901 ttatcttgaa aaaatgcacc cgcagcttcg ctagtaatca gtaaacgcgg gaagtggagt
      961 caggcttttt ttatggaaga gaaaatagac accaaagtag ccttcttcta accttaacgg
     1021 acctacagtg caaaaagtta tcaagagact gcattataga gcgcacaaag gagaaaaaaa
     1081 gtaatctaag atgctttgtt agaaaaatag cgctctcggg atgcattttt gtagaacaaa
     1141 aaagaagtat agattctttg ttggtaaaat agcgctctcg cgttgcattt ctgttctgta
     1201 aaaatgcagc tcagattctt tgtttgaaaa attagcgctc tcgcgttgca tttttgtttt
     1261 acaaaaatga agcacagatt cttcgttggt aaaatagcgc tttcgcgttg catttctgtt
     1321 ctgtaaaaat gcagctcaga ttctttgttt gaaaaattag cgctctcgcg ttgcattttt
     1381 gttctacaaa atgaagcaca gatgcttcgt tcaggtggca cttttcgggg aaatgtgcgc
     1441 ggaaccccta tttgtttatt tttctaaata cattcaaata tgtatccgct catgagacaa
     1501 taaccctgat aaatgcttca ataatattga aaaaggaaga gtatgagtat tcaacatttc
     1561 cgtgtcgccc ttattccctt ttttgcggca ttttgccttc ctgtttttgc tcacccagaa
     1621 acgctggtga aagtaaaaga tgctgaagat cagttgggtg cacgagtggg ttacatcgaa
     1681 ctggatctca acagcggtaa gatccttgag agttttcgcc ccgaagaacg ttttccaatg
     1741 atgagcactt ttaaagttct gctatgtggc gcggtattat cccgtattga cgccgggcaa
     1801 gagcaactcg gtcgccgcat acactattct cagaatgact tggttgagta ctcaccagtc
     1861 acagaaaagc atcttacgga tggcatgaca gtaagagaat tatgcagtgc tgccataacc
     1921 atgagtgata acactgcggc caacttactt ctgacaacga tcggaggacc gaaggagcta
     1981 accgcttttt tgcacaacat gggggatcat gtaactcgcc ttgatcgttg ggaaccggag
     2041 ctgaatgaag ccataccaaa cgacgagcgt gacaccacga tgcctgtagc aatggcaaca
     2101 acgttgcgca aactattaac tggcgaacta cttactctag cttcccggca acaattaata
     2161 gactggatgg aggcggataa agttgcagga ccacttctgc gctcggccct tccggctggc
     2221 tggtttattg ctgataaatc tggagccggt gagcgtgggt ctcgcggtat cattgcagca
     2281 ctggggccag atggtaagcc ctcccgtatc gtagttatct acacgacggg gagtcaggca
     2341 actatggatg aacgaaatag acagatcgct gagataggtg cctcactgat taagcattgg
     2401 taactgtcag accaagttta ctcatatata ctttagattg atttaaaact tcatttttaa
     2461 tttaaaagga tctaggtgaa gatccttttt gataatctca tgaccaaaat cccttaacgt
     2521 gagttttcgt tccactgagc gtcagacccc gtagaaaaga tcaaaggatc ttcttgagat
     2581 cctttttttc tgcgcgtaat ctgctgcttg caaacaaaaa aaccaccgct accagcggtg
     2641 gtttgtttgc cggatcaaga gctaccaact ctttttccga aggtaactgg cttcagcaga
     2701 gcgcagatac caaatactgt ccttctagtg tagccgtagt taggccacca cttcaagaac
     2761 tctgtagcac cgcctacata cctcgctctg ctaatcctgt taccagtggc tgctgccagt
     2821 ggcgataagt cgtgtcttac cgggttggac tcaagacgat agttaccgga taaggcgcag
     2881 cggtcgggct gaacgggggg ttcgtgcaca cagcccagct tggagcgaac gacctacacc
     2941 gaactgagat acctacagcg tgagctatga gaaagcgcca cgcttcccga agggagaaag
     3001 gcggacaggt atccggtaag cggcagggtc ggaacaggag agcgcacgag ggagcttcca
     3061 gggggaaacg cctggtatct ttatagtcct gtcgggtttc gccacctctg acttgagcgt
     3121 cgatttttgt gatgctcgtc aggggggcgg agcctatgga aaaacgccag caacgcggcc
     3181 tttttacggt tcctggcctt ttgctggcct tttgctcaca tgttctttcc tgcgttatcc
     3241 cctgattctg tggataaccg tattaccgcc tttgagtgag ctgataccgc tcgccgcagc
     3301 cgaacgaccg agcgcagcga gtcagtgagc gaggaagcgg aagagcgccc aatacgcaaa
     3361 ccgcctctcc ccgcgcgttg gccgattcat taatgcagct ggcacgacag gtttcccgac
     3421 tggaaagcgg gcagtgagcg caacgcaatt aatgtgagtt acctcactca ttaggcaccc
     3481 caggctttac actttatgct tccggctcct atgttgtgtg gaattgtgag cggataacaa
     3541 tttcacacag gaaacagcta tgaccatgat tacgccaagc gcgcaattaa ccctcactaa
     3601 agggaacaaa agctggagct agtatactct ttcttcaaca attaaatact ctcggtagcc
     3661 aagttggttt aaggcgcaag actgtaattt atcactacga aatcttgaga tcgggcgttc
     3721 gactcgcccc cgggagagat ggccggcatg gtcccagcct cctcgctggc gccggctggg
     3781 caacaccttc gggtggcgaa tgggacttta tgaaagacaa ctatagggcg ttttagagct
     3841 agaaatagca agttaaaata aggctagtcc gttatcaact tgaaaaagtg gcaccgagtc
     3901 ggtgcttttt ttattttttg tcactattgt tatgtaaaat gccacctctg acagtatgga
     3961 acgcaaactt ctgtctagtg gatagtcgac atccttttgt tgtttccggg tgtacaatat
     4021 ggacttcctc ttttctggca accaaaccca tacatcggga ttcctataat accttcgttg
     4081 gtctccctaa catgtaggtg gcggagggga gatatacaat agaacagata ccagacaaga
     4141 cataatgggc taaacaagac tacaccaatt acactgcctc attgatggtg gtacataacg
     4201 aactaatact gtagccctag acttgatagc catcatcata tcgaagtttc actacccttt
     4261 ttccatttgc catctattga agtaataata ggcgcatgca acttcttttc tttttttttc
     4321 ttttctctct cccccgttgt tgtctcacca tatccgcaat gacaaaaaaa tgatggaaga
     4381 cactaaagga aaaaattaac gacaaagaca gcaccaacag atgtcgttgt tccagagctg
     4441 atgaggggta tctcgaagca cacgaaactt tttccttcct tcattcacgc acactactct
     4501 ctaatgagca acggtatacg gccttccttc cagttacttg aatttgaaat aaaaaaaagt
     4561 ttgctgtctt gctatcaagt ataaatagac ctgcaattat taatcttttg tttcctcgtc
     4621 attgttctcg ttccctttct tccttgtttc tttttctgca caatatttca agctatacca
     4681 agcatacaat caacttggaa aaaaatggac aagaagtact ccattgggct cgatatcggc
     4741 acaaacagcg tcggttgggc cgtcattacg gacgagtaca aggtgccgag caaaaaattc
     4801 aaagttctgg gcaataccga tcgccacagc ataaagaaga acctcattgg cgccctcctg
     4861 ttcgactccg gggagacggc cgaagccacg cggctcaaaa gaacagcacg gcgcagatat
     4921 acccgcagaa agaatcggat ctgctacctg caggagatct ttagtaatga gatggctaag
     4981 gtggatgact ctttcttcca taggctggag gagtcctttt tggtggagga ggataaaaag
     5041 cacgagcgcc acccaatctt tggcaatatc gtggacgagg tggcgtacca tgaaaagtac
     5101 ccaaccatat atcatctgag gaagaagctt gtagacagta ctgataaggc tgacttgcgg
     5161 ttgatctatc tcgcgctggc gcatatgatc aaatttcggg gacacttcct catcgagggg
     5221 gacctgaacc cagacaacag cgatgtcgac aaactcttta tccaactggt tcagacttac
     5281 aatcagcttt tcgaagagaa cccgatcaac gcatccggag ttgacgccaa agcaatcctg
     5341 agcgctaggc tgtccaaatc ccggcggctc gaaaacctca tcgcacagct ccctggggag
     5401 aagaagaacg gcctgtttgg taatcttatc gccctgtcac tcgggctgac ccccaacttt
     5461 aaatctaact tcgacctggc cgaagatgcc aagcttcaac tgagcaaaga cacctacgat
     5521 gatgatctcg acaatctgct ggcccagatc ggcgaccagt acgcagacct ttttttggcg
     5581 gcaaagaacc tgtcagacgc cattctgctg agtgatattc tgcgagtgaa cacggagatc
     5641 accaaagctc cgctgagcgc tagtatgatc aagcgctatg atgagcacca ccaagacttg
     5701 actttgctga aggcccttgt cagacagcaa ctgcctgaga agtacaagga aattttcttc
     5761 gatcagtcta aaaatggcta cgccggatac attgacggcg gagcaagcca ggaggaattt
     5821 tacaaattta ttaagcccat cttggaaaaa atggacggca ccgaggagct gctggtaaag
     5881 cttaacagag aagatctgtt gcgcaaacag cgcactttcg acaatggaag catcccccac
     5941 cagattcacc tgggcgaact gcacgctatc ctcaggcggc aagaggattt ctaccccttt
     6001 ttgaaagata acagggaaaa gattgagaaa atcctcacat ttcggatacc ctactatgta
     6061 ggccccctcg cccggggaaa ttccagattc gcgtggatga ctcgcaaatc agaagagacc
     6121 atcactccct ggaacttcga ggaagtcgtg gataaggggg cctctgccca gtccttcatc
     6181 gaaaggatga ctaactttga taaaaatctg cctaacgaaa aggtgcttcc taaacactct
     6241 ctgctgtacg agtacttcac agtttataac gagctcacca aggtcaaata cgtcacagaa
     6301 gggatgagaa agccagcatt cctgtctgga gagcagaaga aagctatcgt ggacctcctc
     6361 ttcaagacga accggaaagt taccgtgaaa cagctcaaag aagactattt caaaaagatt
     6421 gaatgtttcg actctgttga aatcagcgga gtggaggatc gcttcaacgc atccctggga
     6481 acgtatcacg atctcctgaa aatcattaaa gacaaggact tcctggacaa tgaggagaac
     6541 gaggacattc ttgaggacat tgtcctcacc cttacgttgt ttgaagatag ggagatgatt
     6601 gaagaacgct tgaaaactta cgctcatctc ttcgacgaca aagtcatgaa acagctcaag
     6661 aggcgccgat atacaggatg ggggcggctg tcaagaaaac tgatcaatgg gatccgagac
     6721 aagcagagtg gaaagacaat cctggatttt cttaagtccg atggatttgc caaccggaac
     6781 ttcatgcagt tgatccatga tgactctctc acctttaagg aggacatcca gaaagcacaa
     6841 gtttctggcc agggggacag tcttcacgag cacatcgcta atcttgcagg tagcccagct
     6901 atcaaaaagg gaatactgca gaccgttaag gtcgtggatg aactcgtcaa agtaatggga
     6961 aggcataagc ccgagaatat cgttatcgag atggcccgag agaaccaaac tacccagaag
     7021 ggacagaaga acagtaggga aaggatgaag aggattgaag agggtataaa agaactgggg
     7081 tcccaaatcc ttaaggaaca cccagttgaa aacacccagc ttcagaatga gaagctctac
     7141 ctgtactacc tgcagaacgg cagggacatg tacgtggatc aggaactgga catcaatcgg
     7201 ctctccgact acgacgtgga tcatatcgtg ccccagtctt ttctcaaaga tgattctatt
     7261 gataataaag tgttgacaag atccgataaa aatagaggga agagtgataa cgtcccctca
     7321 gaagaagttg tcaagaaaat gaaaaattat tggcggcagc tgctgaacgc caaactgatc
     7381 acacaacgga agttcgataa tctgactaag gctgaacgag gtggcctgtc tgagttggat
     7441 aaagccggct tcatcaaaag gcagcttgtt gagacacgcc agatcaccaa gcacgtggcc
     7501 caaattctcg attcacgcat gaacaccaag tacgatgaaa atgacaaact gattcgagag
     7561 gtgaaagtta ttactctgaa gtctaagctg gtctcagatt tcagaaagga ctttcagttt
     7621 tataaggtga gagagatcaa caattaccac catgcgcatg atgcctacct gaatgcagtg
     7681 gtaggcactg cacttatcaa aaaatatccc aagcttgaat ctgaatttgt ttacggagac
     7741 tataaagtgt acgatgttag gaaaatgatc gcaaagtctg agcaggaaat aggcaaggcc
     7801 accgctaagt acttctttta cagcaatatt atgaattttt tcaagaccga gattacactg
     7861 gccaatggag agattcggaa gcgaccactt atcgaaacaa acggagaaac aggagaaatc
     7921 gtgtgggaca agggtaggga tttcgcgaca gtccggaagg tcctgtccat gccgcaggtg
     7981 aacatcgtta aaaagaccga agtacagacc ggaggcttct ccaaggaaag tatcctcccg
     8041 aaaaggaaca gcgacaagct gatcgcacgc aaaaaagatt gggaccccaa gaaatacggc
     8101 ggattcgatt ctcctacagt cgcttacagt gtactggttg tggccaaagt ggagaaaggg
     8161 aagtctaaaa aactcaaaag cgtcaaggaa ctgctgggca tcacaatcat ggagcgatca
     8221 agcttcgaaa aaaaccccat cgactttctc gaggcgaaag gatataaaga ggtcaaaaaa
     8281 gacctcatca ttaagcttcc caagtactct ctctttgagc ttgaaaacgg ccggaaacga
     8341 atgctcgcta gtgcgggcga gctgcagaaa ggtaacgagc tggcactgcc ctctaaatac
     8401 gttaatttct tgtatctggc cagccactat gaaaagctca aagggtctcc cgaagataat
     8461 gagcagaagc agctgttcgt ggaacaacac aaacactacc ttgatgagat catcgagcaa
     8521 ataagcgaat tctccaaaag agtgatcctc gccgacgcta acctcgataa ggtgctttct
     8581 gcttacaata agcacaggga taagcccatc agggagcagg cagaaaacat tatccacttg
     8641 tttactctga ccaacttggg cgcgcctgca gccttcaagt acttcgacac caccatagac
     8701 agaaagcggt acacctctac aaaggaggtc ctggacgcca cactgattca tcagtcaatt
     8761 acggggctct atgaaacaag aatcgacctc tctcagctcg gtggagacag cagggctgac
     8821 cccaagaaga agaggaaggt gtgatctctt ctcgagtcat gtaattagtt atgtcacgct
     8881 tacgttcacg ccctcccccc acatccgctc taaccgaaaa ggaaggagtt agacaacctg
     8941 aagtctaggt ccctatttat ttttttatag ttatgttagt attaagaacg ttatttatat
     9001 ttcaaatttt tctttttttt ctgtacagac gcgtgtacgc atgtaacatt atactgaaaa
     9061 ccttgcttga gaaggttttg ggacgctcga aggctttaat ttgcggccgg tacccaattc
     9121 gccctatagt gagtcgtatt acgcgcgctc actggccgtc gttttacaac gtcgtgactg
     9181 ggaaaaccct ggcgttaccc aacttaatcg ccttgcagca catccccctt tcgccagctg
     9241 gcgtaatagc gaagaggccc gcaccgatcg cccttcccaa cagttgcgca gcctgaatgg
     9301 cgaatggcgc gnnnnnnnnn nnnnnnnnnn nnnnnnnnnn nnnnnnnnnn nnnnnnnnnn
     9361 nnnnnnnnnn nnnnnnnnnn nnnnnnnnnn nnnnnnnnnn nnnnnnnnnn nnnnnnnnnn
     9421 nnnnnnnnnn nnnnncnnnn nnnnnnnnnn nnnnnnnnnn nnnnnnnnnn nnnnnnnnnn
     9481 nnnnnnnnnn nnnnnnnnnn nnnnnnnnnn nnnnnnnnnn nnnnnnnann nnnnnnnnnn
     9541 nnnnnnnnnn nnnnnnnnnn nnnnnnnnnn nnnnnnncct ttgacgttgg agtccacgtt
     9601 ctttaatagt ggactcttgt tccaaactgg aacaacactc aaccctatct cggtctattc
     9661 ttttgattta taagggattt tgccgatttc ggcctattgg ttaaaaaatg agctgattta
     9721 acaaaaattt aacgcgaatt ttaacaaaat attaacgttt acaatttcct gatgcggtat
     9781 tttctcctta cgcatctgtg cggtatttca caccgcatag ggtaataact gatataatta
     9841 aattgaagct ctaatttgtg agtttagtat acatgcattt acttataata cagtttttta
     9901 gttttgctgg ccgcatcttc tcaaatatgc ttcccagcct gcttttctgt aacgttcacc
     9961 ctctacctta gcatcccttc cctttgcaaa tagtcctctt ccaacaataa taatgtcaga
    10021 tcctgtagag accacatcat ccacggttct atactgttga cccaatgcgt ctcccttgtc
    10081 atctaaaccc acaccgggtg tcataatcaa ccaatcgtaa ccttcatctc ttccacccat
    10141 gtctctttga gcaataaagc cgataacaaa atctttgtcg ctcttcgcaa tgtcaacagt
    10201 acccttagta tattctccag tagataggga gcccttgcat gacaattctg ctaacatcaa
    10261 aaggcctcta ggttcctttg ttacttcttc tgccgcctgc ttcaaaccgc taacaatacc
    10321 tgggcccacc acaccgtgtg cattcgtaat gtctgcccat tctgctattc tgtatacacc
    10381 cgcagagtac tgcaatttga ctgtattacc aatgtcagca aattttctgt cttcgaagag
    10441 taaaaaattg tacttggcgg ataatgcctt tagcggctta actgtgccct ccatggaaaa
    10501 atcagtcaag atatccacat gtgtttttag taaacaaatt ttgggaccta atgcttcaac
    10561 taactccagt aattccttgg tggtacgaac atccaatgaa gcacacaagt ttgtttgctt
    10621 ttcgtgcatg atattaaata gcttggcagc aacaggacta ggatgagtag cagcacgttc
    10681 cttatatgta gctttcgaca tgatttatct tcgtttcctg caggtttttg ttctgtgcag
    10741 ttgggttaag aatactgggc aatttcatgt ttcttcaaca ctacatatgc gtatatatac
    10801 caatctaagt ctgtgctcct tccttcgttc ttccttctgt tcggagatta ccgaatcaaa
    10861 aaaatttcaa ggaaaccgaa atcaaaaaaa agaataaaaa aaaaatgatg aattgaattg
    10921 aaaagctgtg gtatggtgca ctctcagtac aatctgctct gatgccgcat agttaagcca
    10981 gccccgacac ccgccaacac ccgctgacgc gccctgacgg gcttgtctgc tcccggcatc
    11041 cgcttacaga caagctgtga ccgtctccgg gagctgcatg tgtcagaggt tttcaccgtc
    11101 atcaccgaaa cgcgcga
//
