Features (pLannotate 1.2.2; 22 found; start..end, strand, type, name):
     73..288     -  promoter       URA3 promoter: S. cerevisiae URA3
    296..345     -  misc_feature   bom (fragment): basis of mobility region from pBR322
    447..482     -  CDS            rop (fragment): Rop protein, which maintains plasmids at low copy number; rop
    550..1892    +  rep_origin     2μ ori: yeast 2μ plasmid origin of replication
   1919..2023    +  promoter       AmpR promoter: bla
   2024..2884    +  CDS            AmpR: β-lactamase; bla; confers resistance to ampicillin, carbenicillin, and related antibiotics
   3055..3643    +  rep_origin     ori: high-copy-number ColE1/pMB1/pBR322/pUC origin of replication
   3826..3918    +  CDS            lacI (fragment): lac repressor; lacI; The lac repressor binds to the lac operator to inhibit transcription in E. coli. This inhibition can be relieved by adding lactose or isopropyl-β-D-thiogalactopyranoside (IPTG).
   3931..3952    +  protein_bind   CAP binding site: CAP binding activates transcription in the presence of cAMP. E. coli catabolite activator protein
   3967..3997    +  promoter       lac promoter: promoter for the E. coli lac operon
   4001..4023    +  protein_bind   lac operator (fragment): The lac repressor binds to the lac operator to inhibit transcription in E. coli. This inhibition can be relieved by adding lactose or isopropyl-β-D-thiogalactopyranoside (IPTG). lac repressor encoded by lacI
   4066..4084    +  promoter       T3 promoter: promoter for bacteriophage T3 RNA polymerase
   4129..4217    +  ncRNA          tRNA: Accession: RF00005 - tRNA
   4311..4386    +  misc_RNA       gRNA scaffold: guide RNA scaffold for the Streptococcus pyogenes CRISPR/Cas9 system
   4472..5176    +  promoter       ADH1 promoter: S. cerevisiae ADH1; promoter for alcohol dehydrogenase 1
   5186..9289    +  CDS            Cas9: Cas9 (Csn1) endonuclease from the Streptococcus pyogenes Type II CRISPR/Cas system generates RNA-guided double strand breaks in DNA
   9384..9573    +  terminator     CYC1 terminator: S. cerevisiae CYC1; transcription terminator for CYC1
   9604..9622    -  promoter       T7 promoter: promoter for bacteriophage T7 RNA polymerase
   9630..9785    +  CDS            lacZα (fragment): LacZα fragment of β-galactosidase; lacZ fragment
   9789..10217   +  rep_origin     f1 ori (sequence partly withheld): f1 bacteriophage origin of replication; arrow indicates direction of (+) strand synthesis
  10245..10296   -  misc_feature   bom (fragment): basis of mobility region from pBR322
  10375..72      -  CDS            URA3 (across the origin): orotidine-5'-phosphate decarboxylase, required for uracil biosynthesis; S. cerevisiae URA3; yeast auxotrophic marker, counterselectable with 5-fluoroorotic acid (5-FOA)
>Addgene plasmid #87390 | p426_Cas9_gRNA-SAP155c | addgene full sequence | sequence record 193432 | Addgene NGS Result
GATATTAAATAGCTTGGCAGCAACAGGACTAGGATGAGTAGCAGCACGTTCCTTATATGTAGCTTTCGAC
ATGATTTATCTTCGTTTCCTGCAGGTTTTTGTTCTGTGCAGTTGGGTTAAGAATACTGGGCAATTTCATG
TTTCTTCAACACTACATATGCGTATATATACCAATCTAAGTCTGTGCTCCTTCCTTCGTTCTTCCTTCTG
TTCGGAGATTACCGAATCAAAAAAATTTCAAGGAAACCGAAATCAAAAAAAAGAATAAAAAAAAAATGAT
GAATTGAAAAGGTGGTATGGTGCACTCTCAGTACAATCTGCTCTGATGCCGCATAGTTAAGCCAGCCCCG
ACACCCGCCAACACCCGCTGACGCGCCCTGACGGGCTTGTCTGCTCCCGGCATCCGCTTACAGACAAGCT
GTGACCGTCTCCGGGAGCTGCATGTGTCAGAGGTTTTCACCGTCATCACCGAAACGCGCGAGACGAAAGG
GCCTCGTGATACGCCTATTTTTATAGGTTAATGTCATGATAATAATGGTTTCTTAGTATGATCCAATATC
AAAGGAAATGATAGCATTGAAGGATGAGACTAATCCAATTGAGGAGTGGCAGCATATAGAACAGCTAAAG
GGTAGTGCTGAAGGAAGCATACGATACCCCGCATGGAATGGGATAATATCACAGGAGGTACTAGACTACC
TTTCATCCTACATAAATAGACGCATATAAGTACGCATTTAAGCATAAACACGCACTATGCCGTTCTTCTC
ATGTATATATATATACAGGCAACACGCAGATATAGGTGCGACGTGAACAGTGAGCTGTATGTGCGCAGCT
CGCGTTGCATTTTCGGAAGCGCTCGTTTTCGGAAACGCTTTGAAGTTCCTATTCCGAAGTTCCTATTCTC
TAGAAAGTATAGGAACTTCAGAGCGCTTTTGAAAACCAAAAGCGCTCTGAAGACGCACTTTCAAAAAACC
AAAAACGCACCGGACTGTAACGAGCTACTAAAATATTGCGAATACCGCTTCCACAAACATTGCTCAAAAG
TATCTCTTTGCTATATATCTCTGTGCTATATCCCTATATAACCTACCCATCCACCTTTCGCTCCTTGAAC
TTGCATCTAAACTCGACCTCTACATTTTTTATGTTTATCTCTAGTATTACTCTTTAGACAAAAAAATTGT
AGTAAGAACTATTCATAGAGTGAATCGAAAACAATACGAAAATGTAAACATTTCCTATACGTAGTATATA
GAGACAAAATAGAAGAAACCGTTCATAATTTTCTGACCAATGAAGAATCATCAACGCTATCACTTTCTGT
TCACAAAGTATGCGCAATCCACATCGGTATAGAATATAATCGGGGATGCCTTTATCTTGAAAAAATGCAC
CCGCAGCTTCGCTAGTAATCAGTAAACGCGGGAAGTGGAGTCAGGCTTTTTTTATGGAAGAGAAAATAGA
CACCAAAGTAGCCTTCTTCTAACCTTAACGGACCTACAGTGCAAAAAGTTATCAAGAGACTGCATTATAG
AGCGCACAAAGGAGAAAAAAAGTAATCTAAGATGCTTTGTTAGAAAAATAGCGCTCTCGGGATGCATTTT
TGTAGAACAAAAAAGAAGTATAGATTCTTTGTTGGTAAAATAGCGCTCTCGCGTTGCATTTCTGTTCTGT
AAAAATGCAGCTCAGATTCTTTGTTTGAAAAATTAGCGCTCTCGCGTTGCATTTTTGTTTTACAAAAATG
AAGCACAGATTCTTCGTTGGTAAAATAGCGCTTTCGCGTTGCATTTCTGTTCTGTAAAAATGCAGCTCAG
ATTCTTTGTTTGAAAAATTAGCGCTCTCGCGTTGCATTTTTGTTCTACAAAATGAAGCACAGATGCTTCG
TTCAGGTGGCACTTTTCGGGGAAATGTGCGCGGAACCCCTATTTGTTTATTTTTCTAAATACATTCAAAT
ATGTATCCGCTCATGAGACAATAACCCTGATAAATGCTTCAATAATATTGAAAAAGGAAGAGTATGAGTA
TTCAACATTTCCGTGTCGCCCTTATTCCCTTTTTTGCGGCATTTTGCCTTCCTGTTTTTGCTCACCCAGA
AACGCTGGTGAAAGTAAAAGATGCTGAAGATCAGTTGGGTGCACGAGTGGGTTACATCGAACTGGATCTC
AACAGCGGTAAGATCCTTGAGAGTTTTCGCCCCGAAGAACGTTTTCCAATGATGAGCACTTTTAAAGTTC
TGCTATGTGGCGCGGTATTATCCCGTATTGACGCCGGGCAAGAGCAACTCGGTCGCCGCATACACTATTC
TCAGAATGACTTGGTTGAGTACTCACCAGTCACAGAAAAGCATCTTACGGATGGCATGACAGTAAGAGAA
TTATGCAGTGCTGCCATAACCATGAGTGATAACACTGCGGCCAACTTACTTCTGACAACGATCGGAGGAC
CGAAGGAGCTAACCGCTTTTTTGCACAACATGGGGGATCATGTAACTCGCCTTGATCGTTGGGAACCGGA
GCTGAATGAAGCCATACCAAACGACGAGCGTGACACCACGATGCCTGTAGCAATGGCAACAACGTTGCGC
AAACTATTAACTGGCGAACTACTTACTCTAGCTTCCCGGCAACAATTAATAGACTGGATGGAGGCGGATA
AAGTTGCAGGACCACTTCTGCGCTCGGCCCTTCCGGCTGGCTGGTTTATTGCTGATAAATCTGGAGCCGG
TGAGCGTGGGTCTCGCGGTATCATTGCAGCACTGGGGCCAGATGGTAAGCCCTCCCGTATCGTAGTTATC
TACACGACGGGGAGTCAGGCAACTATGGATGAACGAAATAGACAGATCGCTGAGATAGGTGCCTCACTGA
TTAAGCATTGGTAACTGTCAGACCAAGTTTACTCATATATACTTTAGATTGATTTAAAACTTCATTTTTA
ATTTAAAAGGATCTAGGTGAAGATCCTTTTTGATAATCTCATGACCAAAATCCCTTAACGTGAGTTTTCG
TTCCACTGAGCGTCAGACCCCGTAGAAAAGATCAAAGGATCTTCTTGAGATCCTTTTTTTCTGCGCGTAA
TCTGCTGCTTGCAAACAAAAAAACCACCGCTACCAGCGGTGGTTTGTTTGCCGGATCAAGAGCTACCAAC
TCTTTTTCCGAAGGTAACTGGCTTCAGCAGAGCGCAGATACCAAATACTGTTCTTCTAGTGTAGCCGTAG
TTAGGCCACCACTTCAAGAACTCTGTAGCACCGCCTACATACCTCGCTCTGCTAATCCTGTTACCAGTGG
CTGCTGCCAGTGGCGATAAGTCGTGTCTTACCGGGTTGGACTCAAGACGATAGTTACCGGATAAGGCGCA
GCGGTCGGGCTGAACGGGGGGTTCGTGCACACAGCCCAGCTTGGAGCGAACGACCTACACCGAACTGAGA
TACCTACAGCGTGAGCTATGAGAAAGCGCCACGCTTCCCGAAGGGAGAAAGGCGGACAGGTATCCGGTAA
GCGGCAGGGTCGGAACAGGAGAGCGCACGAGGGAGCTTCCAGGGGGAAACGCCTGGTATCTTTATAGTCC
TGTCGGGTTTCGCCACCTCTGACTTGAGCGTCGATTTTTGTGATGCTCGTCAGGGGGGCGGAGCCTATGG
AAAAACGCCAGCAACGCGGCCTTTTTACGGTTCCTGGCCTTTTGCTGGCCTTTTGCTCACATGTTCTTTC
CTGCGTTATCCCCTGATTCTGTGGATAACCGTATTACCGCCTTTGAGTGAGCTGATACCGCTCGCCGCAG
CCGAACGACCGAGCGCAGCGAGTCAGTGAGCGAGGAAGCGGAAGAGCGCCCAATACGCAAACCGCCTCTC
CCCGCGCGTTGGCCGATTCATTAATGCAGCTGGCACGACAGGTTTCCCGACTGGAAAGCGGGCAGTGAGC
GCAACGCAATTAATGTGAGTTAGCTCACTCATTAGGCACCCCAGGCTTTACACTTTATGCTTCCGGCTCG
TATGTTGTGTGGAATTGTGAGCGGATAACAATTTCACACAGGAAACAGCTATGACCATGATTACGCCAAG
CGCGCAATTAACCCTCACTAAAGGGAACAAAAGCTGGAGCTAGTATACTCTTTCTTCAACAATTAAATAC
TCTCGGTAGCCAAGTTGGTTTAAGGCGCAAGACTGTAATTTATCACTACGAAATCTTGAGATCGGGCGTT
CGACTCGCCCCCGGGAGAGATGGCCGGCATGGTCCCAGCCTCCTCGCTGGCGCCGGCTGGGCAACACCTT
CGGGTGGCGAATGGGACTTTATGAAAGACAACTATAGGGCGTTTTAGAGCTAGAAATAGCAAGTTAAAAT
AAGGCTAGTCCGTTATCAACTTGAAAAAGTGGCACCGAGTCGGTGCTTTTTTTATTTTTTGTCACTATTG
TTATGTAAAATGCCACCTCTGACAGTATGGAACGCAAACTTCTGTCTAGTGGATAGTCGACATCCTTTTG
TTGTTTCCGGGTGTACAATATGGACTTCCTCTTTTCTGGCAACCAAACCCATACATCGGGATTCCTATAA
TACCTTCGTTGGTCTCCCTAACATGTAGGTGGCGGAGGGGAGATATACAATAGAACAGATACCAGACAAG
ACATAATGGGCTAAACAAGACTACACCAATTACACTGCCTCATTGATGGTGGTACATAACGAACTAATAC
TGTAGCCCTAGACTTGATAGCCATCATCATATCGAAGTTTCACTACCCTTTTTCCATTTGCCATCTATTG
AAGTAATAATAGGCGCATGCAACTTCTTTTCTTTTTTTTTCTTTTCTCTCTCCCCCGTTGTTGTCTCACC
ATATCCGCAATGACAAAAAAATGATGGAAGACACTAAAGGAAAAAATTAACGACAAAGACAGCACCAACA
GATGTCGTTGTTCCAGAGCTGATGAGGGGTATCTCGAAGCACACGAAACTTTTTCCTTCCTTCATTCACG
CACACTACTCTCTAATGAGCAACGGTATACGGCCTTCCTTCCAGTTACTTGAATTTGAAATAAAAAAAAG
TTTGCTGTCTTGCTATCAAGTATAAATAGACCTGCAATTATTAATCTTTTGTTTCCTCGTCATTGTTCTC
GTTCCCTTTCTTCCTTGTTTCTTTTTCTGCACAATATTTCAAGCTATACCAAGCATACAATCAACTTGGA
AAAAAATGGACAAGAAGTACTCCATTGGGCTCGATATCGGCACAAACAGCGTCGGTTGGGCCGTCATTAC
GGACGAGTACAAGGTGCCGAGCAAAAAATTCAAAGTTCTGGGCAATACCGATCGCCACAGCATAAAGAAG
AACCTCATTGGCGCCCTCCTGTTCGACTCCGGGGAGACGGCCGAAGCCACGCGGCTCAAAAGAACAGCAC
GGCGCAGATATACCCGCAGAAAGAATCGGATCTGCTACCTGCAGGAGATCTTTAGTAATGAGATGGCTAA
GGTGGATGACTCTTTCTTCCATAGGCTGGAGGAGTCCTTTTTGGTGGAGGAGGATAAAAAGAACGAGCGC
CACCCAATCTTTGGCAATATCGTGGACGAGGTGGCGTACCATGAAAAGTACCCAACCATATATCATCTGA
GGAAGAAGCTTGTAGACAGTACTGATAAGGCTGACTTGCGGTTGATCTATCTCGCGCTGGCGCATATGAT
CAAATTTCGGGGACACTTCCTCATCGAGGGGGACCTGAACCCAGACAACAGCGATGTCGACAAACTCTTT
ATCCAACTGGTTCAGACTTACAATCAGCTTTTCGAAGAGAACCCGATCAACGCATCCGGAGTTGACGCCA
AAGCAATCCTGAGCGCTAGGCTGTCCAAATCCCGGCGGCTCGAAAACCTCATCGCACAGCTCCCTGGGGA
GAAGAAGAACGGCCTGTTTGGTAATCTTATCGCCCTGTCACTCGGGCTGACCCCCAACTTTAAATCTAAC
TTCGACCTGGCCGAAGATGCCAAGCTTCAACTGAGCAAAGACACCTACGATGATGATCTCGACAATCTGC
TGGCCCAGATCGGCGACCAGTACGCAGACCTTTTTTTGGCGGCAAAGAACCTGTCAGACGCCATTCTGCT
GAGTGATATTCTGCGAGTGAACACGGAGATCACCAAAGCTCCGCTGAGCGCTAGTATGATCAAGCGCTAT
GATGAGCACCACCAAGACTTGACTTTGCTGAAGGCCCTTGTCAGACAGCAACTGCCTGAGAAGTACAAGG
AAATTTTCTTCGATCAGTCTAAAAATGGCTACGCCGGATACATTGACGGCGGAGCAAGCCAGGAGGAATT
TTACAAATTTATTAAGCCCATCTTGGAAAAAATGGACGGCACCGAGGAGCTGCTGGTAAAGCTTAACAGA
GAAGATCTGTTGCGCAAACAGCGCACTTTCGACAATGGAAGCATCCCCCACCAGATTCACCTGGGCGAAC
TGCACGCTATCCTCAGGCGGCAAGAGGATTTCTACCCCTTTTTGAAAGATAACAGGGAAAAGATTGAGAA
AATCCTCACATTTCGGATACCCTACTATGTAGGCCCCCTCGCCCGGGGAAATTCCAGATTCGCGTGGATG
ACTCGCAAATCAGAAGAGACCATCACTCCCTGGAACTTCGAGGAAGTCGTGGATAAGGGGGCCTCTGCCC
AGTCCTTCATCGAAAGGATGACTAACTTTGATAAAAATCTGCCTAACGAAAAGGTGCTTCCTAAACACTC
TCTGCTGTACGAGTACTTCACAGTTTATAACGAGCTCACCAAGGTCAAATACGTCACAGAAGGGATGAGA
AAGCCAGCATTCCTGTCTGGAGAGCAGAAGAAAGCTATCGTGGACCTCCTCTTCAAGACGAACCGGAAAG
TTACCGTGAAACAGCTCAAAGAAGACTATTTCAAAAAGATTGAATGTTTCGACTCTGTTGAAATCAGCGG
AGTGGAGGATCGCTTCAACGCATCCCTGGGAACGTATCACGATCTCCTGAAAATCATTAAAGACAAGGAC
TTCCTGGACAATGAGGAGAACGAGGACATTCTTGAGGACATTGTCCTCACCCTTACGTTGTTTGAAGATA
GGGAGATGATTGAAGAACGCTTGAAAACTTACGCTCATCTCTTCGACGACAAAGTCATGAAACAGCTCAA
GAGGCGCCGATATACAGGATGGGGGCGGCTGTCAAGAAAACTGATCAATGGGATCCGAGACAAGCAGAGT
GGAAAGACAATCCTGGATTTTCTTAAGTCCGATGGATTTGCCAACCGGAACTTCATGCAGTTGATCCATG
ATGACTCTCTCACCTTTAAGGAGGACATCCAGAAAGCACAAGTTTCTGGCCAGGGGGACAGTCTTCACGA
GCACATCGCTAATCTTGCAGGTAGCCCAGCTATCAAAAAGGGAATACTGCAGACCGTTAAGGTCGTGGAT
GAACTCGTCAAAGTAATGGGAAGGCATAAGCCCGAGAATATCGTTATCGAGATGGCCCGAGAGAACCAAA
CTACCCAGAAGGGACAGAAGAACAGTAGGGAAAGGATGAAGAGGATTGAAGAGGGTATAAAAGAACTGGG
GTCCCAAATCCTTAAGGAACACCCAGTTGAAAACACCCAGCTTCAGAATGAGAAGCTCTACCTGTACTAC
CTGCAGAACGGCAGGGACATGTACGTGGATCAGGAACTGGACATCAATCGGCTCTCCGACTACGACGTGG
ATCATATCGTGCCCCAGTCTTTTCTCAAAGATGATTCTATTGATAATAAAGTGTTGACAAGATCCGATAA
AAATAGAGGGAAGAGTGATAACGTCCCCTCAGAAGAAGTTGTCAAGAAAATGAAAAATTATTGGCGGCAG
CTGCTGAACGCCAAACTGATCACACAACGGAAGTTCGATAATCTGACTAAGGCTGAACGAGGTGGCCTGT
CTGAGTTGGATAAAGCCGGCTTCATCAAAAGGCAGCTTGTTGAGACACGCCAGATCACCAAGCACGTGGC
CCAAATTCTCGATTCACGCATGAACACCAAGTACGATGAAAATGACAAACTGATTCGAGAGGTGAAAGTT
ATTACTCTGAAGTCTAAGCTGGTCTCAGATTTCAGAAAGGACTTTCAGTTTTATAAGGTGAGAGAGATCA
ACAATTACCACCATGCGCATGATGCCTACCTGAATGCAGTGGTAGGCACTGCACTTATCAAAAAATATCC
CAAGCTTGAATCTGAATTTGTTTACGGAGACTATAAAGTGTACGATGTTAGGAAAATGATCGCAAAGTCT
GAGCAGGAAATAGGCAAGGCCACCGCTAAGTACTTCTTTTACAGCAATATTATGAATTTTTTCAAGACCG
AGATTACACTGGCCAATGGAGAGATTCGGAAGCGACCACTTATCGAAACAAACGGAGAAACAGGAGAAAT
CGTGTGGGACAAGGGTAGGGATTTCGCGACAGTCCGGAAGGTCCTGTCCATGCCGCAGGTGAACATCGTT
AAAAAGACCGAAGTACAGACCGGAGGCTTCTCCAAGGAAAGTATCCTCCCGAAAAGGAACAGCGACAAGC
TGATCGCACGCAAAAAAGATTGGGACCCCAAGAAATACGGCGGATTCGATTCTCCTACAGTCGCTTACAG
TGTACTGGTTGTGGCCAAAGTGGAGAAAGGGAAGTCTAAAAAACTCAAAAGCGTCAAGGAACTGCTGGGC
ATCACAATCATGGAGCGATCAAGCTTCGAAAAAAACCCCATCGACTTTCTCGAGGCGAAAGGATATAAAG
AGGTCAAAAAAGACCTCATCATTAAGCTTCCCAAGTACTCTCTCTTTGAGCTTGAAAACGGCCGGAAACG
AATGCTCGCTAGTGCGGGCGAGCTGCAGAAAGGTAACGAGCTGGCACTGCCCTCTAAATACGTTAATTTC
TTGTATCTGGCCAGCCACTATGAAAAGCTCAAAGGGTCTCCCGAAGATAATGAGCAGAAGCAGCTGTTCG
TGGAACAACACAAACACTACCTTGATGAGATCATCGAGCAAATAAGCGAATTCTCCAAAAGAGTGATCCT
CGCCGACGCTAACCTCGATAAGGTGCTTTCTGCTTACAATAAGCACAGGGATAAGCCCATCAGGGAGCAG
GCAGAAAACATTATCTACTTGTTTACTCTGACCAACTTGGGCGCGCCTGCAGCCTTCAAGTACTTCGACA
CCACCATAGACAGAAAGCGGTACACCTCTACAAAGGAGGTCCTGGACGCCACACTGATTCATCAGTCAAT
TACGGGGCTCTATGAAACAAGAATCGACCTCTCTCAGCTCGGTGGAGACAGCAGGGCTGACCCCAAGAAG
AAGAGGAAGGTGTGATCTCTTCTCGAGTCATGTAATTAGTTATGTCACGCTTACGTTCACGCCCTCCCCC
CACATCCGCTCTAACCGAAAAGGAAGGAGTTAGACAACCTGAAGTCTAGGTCCCTATTTATTTTTTTATA
GTTATGTTAGTATTAAGAACGTTATTTATATTTCAAATTTTTCTTTTTTTTCTGTACAGACGCGTGTACG
CATGTAACATTATACTGAAAACCTTGCTTGAGAAGGTTTTGGGACGCTCGAAGGCTTTAATTTGCGGCCG
GTACCCAATTCGCCCTATAGTGAGTCGTATTACGCGCGCTCACTGGCCGTCGTTTTACAACGTCGTGACT
GGGAAAACCCTGGCGTTACCCAACTTAATCGCCTTGCAGCACATCCCCCTTTCGCCAGCTGGCGTAATAG
CGAAGAGGCCCGCACCGATCGCCCTTCCCAACAGTTGCGCAGCCTGAATGGCGAATGG
[124 nt withheld, positions 9789-9912]
C
[91 nt withheld, positions 9914-10004]
A
[49 nt withheld, positions 10006-10054]
CCTTTGACGTTGGAGTCCACGTTCTTTAATAGTGGACTCTTGTTCCAAACTGGAACAACACTCAACCCTA
TCTCGGTCTATTCTTTTGATTTATAAGGGATTTTGCCGATTTCGGCCTATTGGTTAAAAAATGAGCTGAT
TTAACAAAAATTTAACGCGAATTTTAACAAAATATTAACGCTTACAATTTCCTGATGCGGTATTTTCTCC
TTACGCATCTGTGCGGTATTTCACACCGCATAGGGTAATAACTGATATAATTAAATTGAAGCTCTAATTT
GTGAGTTTAGTATACATGCATTTACTTATAATACAGTTTTTTAGTTTTGCTGGCCGCATCTTCTCAAATA
TGCTTCCCAGCCTGCTTTTCTGTAACGTTCACCCTCTACCTTAGCATCCCTTCCCTTTGCAAATAGTCCT
CTTCCAACAATAATAATGTCAGATCCTGTAGAGACCACATCATCCACGGTTCTATACTGTTGACCCAATG
CGTCTCCCTTGTCATCTAAACCCACACCGGGTGTCATAATCAACCAATCGTAACCTTCATCTCTTCCACC
CATGTCTCTTTGAGCAATAAAGCCGATAACAAAATCTTTGTCGCTCTTCGCAATGTCAACAGTACCCTTA
GTATATTCTCCAGTAGATAGGGAGCCCTTGCATGACAATTCTGCTAACATCAAAAGGCCTCTAGGTTCCT
TTGTTACTTCTTCTGCCGCCTGCTTCAAACCGCTAACAATACCTGGGCCCACCACACCGTGTGCATTCGT
AATGTCTGCCCATTCTGCTATTCTGTATACACCCGCAGAGTACTGCAATTTGACTGTATTACCAATGTCA
GCAAATTTTCTGTCTTCGAAGAGTAAAAAATTGTACTTGGCGGATAATGCCTTTAGCGGCTTAACTGTGC
CCTCCATGGAAAAATCAGTCAAGATATCCACATGTGTTTTTAGTAAACAAATTTTGGGACCTAATGCTTC
AACTAACTCCAGTAATTCCTTGGTGGTACGAACATCCAATGAAGCACACAAGTTTGTTTGCTTTTCGTGC
AT
